Addgene plasmid #12290: pCMV-M2-TLR2-P681H
Depositing lab: Bruce Beutler. Publication: Details of Toll-like receptor:adapter interaction revealed by germ-line mutagenesis. Jiang Z, Georgel P, Li C, Choe J, Crozat K, Rutschmann S, Du X, Bigby T, Mudd S, Sovath S, Wilson IA, Olson A, Beutler B. Proc Natl Acad Sci U S A. 2006 Jul 18. 103(29):10961-6. 10.1073/pnas.0603804103 PubMed 16832055.
Backbone
  Vector backbone: pFlag-CMV-1
  Backbone size w/o insert (bp): 4700
  Vector type: Mammalian Expression
Growth in bacteria
  Bacterial resistance: Ampicillin, 100 μg/mL
  Growth temperature: 37°C
  Growth strain: DH5alpha
  Copy number: High Copy
Gene/Insert
  Gene/Insert name: TLR2
  Species: M. musculus (mouse)
  Insert size (bp): 2283
  Mutation: A74V, M82I, H202Y and P681H; signal peptide (aa1-23) replaced with preprotrypsin signal peptide
  GenBank ID: NM_011905
  Entrez Gene: Tlr2 (a.k.a. Ly105)
  Tag / fusion protein: FLAG (FLAG-M2) (N terminal on backbone)
  Cloning method: Restriction Enzyme; 5′ cloning site Not I (not destroyed); 3′ cloning site Bgl II (not destroyed)
  Sequencing primers: 5′ accatgtctgcacttctgatc
Terms and licenses: Academic/Nonprofit Terms; Industry Terms: Not Available to Industry
Depositor comments: Murine TLR2 expression vector was made by removing the original signal peptide and replacing it with the signal peptide from preprotrypsin. When compared to GenBank reference NP_036035.3, the TLR2 insert in this plasmid appears to be missing aa1-23 due to the removal of the endogenous TLR2 signal peptide. See associated publication for more information. Also, please note that Addgene's sequencing results identified additional mutations A74V, M82I and H202Y when compared to GenBank reference NP_036035.3. M82I and H202Y are possible polymorphisms as they were also present in the wild-type TLR2 sequence from the depositing laboratory (Addgene Plasmid 12291: pCMV-M2-TLR2). It is not known whether these mutations affect TLR2 function.
How to cite: pCMV-M2-TLR2-P681H was a gift from Bruce Beutler (Addgene plasmid # 12290 ; http://n2t.net/addgene:12290 ; RRID:Addgene_12290)
