[The description below was written by a language model from this plasmid's Addgene catalogue record.]
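Description:
pCMV-M2-TLR2-P681H is a mammalian expression plasmid built on the pFlag-CMV-1 backbone (about 4.7 kb without insert). It is maintained in E. coli as a high-copy plasmid under ampicillin selection. The record gives no feature table and does not list the promoter. The backbone and plasmid names indicate CMV promoter-driven expression, as is standard for this vector family. No mammalian selection marker is recorded.

The insert is a roughly 2.3 kb mouse Tlr2 coding sequence cloned between NotI and BglII sites, both of which are retained. The native TLR2 signal peptide (residues 1–23) was removed and replaced by the preprotrypsin signal peptide, and the backbone supplies an N-terminal FLAG (M2) epitope. The preprotrypsin leader should direct the receptor into the secretory pathway, with the FLAG tag at the mature N-terminus and so on the extracellular domain, where it can be used for detection or immunoprecipitation with anti-FLAG antibody.

The intended mutation is P681H. Repository sequencing also found A74V, M82I and H202Y relative to the reference protein. M82I and H202Y also occur in the depositing laboratory's matching wild-type TLR2 plasmid and may be polymorphisms, whereas A74V is not reported there. It is not known whether any of these extra changes affect TLR2 function.

The associated study concerns Toll-like receptor:adapter interactions revealed by germ-line mutagenesis. This suggests the plasmid is used to express the mutant receptor in transfected mammalian cells for comparison with the wild-type construct, although the record does not describe specific assays.
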