>Addgene plasmid #12290 | pCMV-M2-TLR2-P681H | addgene partial sequence | sequence record 19041 | hGH-PA-R 5'-CCAGCTTGGTTCCCAATAGA-3'
TCCAACTTGCCCCTTGCTCCTACCACCCCCCTCCACCCCATAATATTATAGAAGGACACCTAGTCAGACA
AAATGATGCAACTTAATTTTATTAGGACAAGGCTGGTGGGCACTGGAGTGGCAACTTCCAGGGCCAGGAG
AGGCACTGGGGAGGGGTCACAGGGATGCCACCCGGGATCCTCTAGAGTCGACTGGTACCGATATCAGATC
TCTAGGACTTTATTGCAGTTCTCAGATTTACCCAAAACACTTCCTGCTGGCCTTCATCCAAGGGCCACTC
CAGGTAGGTCTTGGTGTTCATTATCTTGCGCAGTTTGCAGAAGCGCTGGGGAATGGCTTTCCTCTCAATG
GGCTCCAGCAAAACAAGGATGGCCGCGTCGTTGTTCTCGTCAAAGAGCCTGAAGTGGGAGAAGTCCAGTT
CGTACTTGCACCACTCGCTCCGTACGAAGTTCTCAGAAAGCACGAACACAGTTTTGTGGCTCTTTTCGAT
GGAATCGATGATGTTGTCAATGATCCATTTGCCATGAACGAAGTCCCGCTTGTGGAGACACAGCTTAAAG
GGCGGGTCAGAGTTCTCCAGCTGCTGGACCATGAGGTTCTCCACCCAATGGGAATCCTGCTCACTGTAGG
AAACAAAGGCATCATAGCAAACGTCCCTGCAGGGAGCTTTCTTGGGCTTCCTCTTGGCCTGGAGCCACGC
CCACATCATTCTCAGGTACCACAGTCCGTGGAAATGGTGGCAC
