>Addgene plasmid #12290 | pCMV-M2-TLR2-P681H | addgene partial sequence | sequence record 56214 | CMV-F 5'-CGCAAATGGGCGGTAGGCGTG-3'
TAGCAGAGCTCGTTTAGTGAACCGTCAGAATTAATTCACCATGTCTGCACTTCTGATCCTAGCTCTTGTT
GGAGCTGCAGTTGCTGACTACAAAGACGATGACGACAAGCTTGCGGCCGCTCAGGAGTCTCTGTCATGTG
ATGCTTCTGGGGTGTGTGATGGCCGCTCCAGGTCTTTCACCTCTATTCCCTCCGGACTCACAGCAGCCAT
GAAAAGCCTTGACCTGTCTTTCAACAAGATCACCTACATTGGCCATGGTGACCTCCGAGTGTGTGCGAAC
CTCCAGGTTCTGATTTTGAAGTCCAGCAGAATCAATACAATAGAGGGAGACGCCTTTTATTCTCTGGGCA
GTCTTGAACATTTGGATTTGTCTGATAATCACCTATCTAGTTTATCTTCCTCCTGGTTCGGGCCCCTTTC
CTCTTTGAAATACTTAAACTTAATGGGAAATCCTTACCAGACACTGGGGGTAACATCGCTTTTTCCCAAT
CTCACAAATTTACAAACCCTCAGGATAGGAAATGTAGAGACTTTCAGTGAGATAAGGAGAATAGATTTTG
CTGGGCTGACTTCTCTCAATGAACTTGAAATTAAGGCATTAAGTCTCCGGAATTATCAGTCCCAAAGTCT
AAAGTCGATCCGCGACATCCATTACCTGACTCTTCACTTAAGCGAGTCTGCTTTCCTGCTGGAGATTTTT
GCAGATATTCTGAGTTCTGTGAGATATTTAGAACTAAGAGATACTAACTTGGCCAGGTTCCAGTTTTCAC
CACTGCCCGTAGATGAAGTCAGCTCACCGATGAAGAAGCTGGCATTCCGAGGCTCGGTTCTCACTGATGA
AAGCTTTAACGAGCTCCTGAAGCTGTTGCGTTACATCTT
